Addgene plasmid #19777: FU-tet-o-hKLF4
Depositing lab: Konrad Hochedlinger. Depositing organization: Massachusetts General Hospital. Publication: A high-efficiency system for the generation and study of human induced pluripotent stem cells. Maherali N, Ahfeldt T, Rigamonti A, Utikal J, Cowan C, Hochedlinger K. Cell Stem Cell. 2008 Sep 11. 3(3):340-5. 10.1016/j.stem.2008.08.003 PubMed 18786420.
Backbone
  Vector backbone: FUdeltaGW
  Backbone size w/o insert (bp): 8400
  Vector type: Mammalian Expression, Lentiviral
Growth in bacteria
  Bacterial resistance: Ampicillin, 100 μg/mL
  Growth temperature: 37°C
  Growth strain: Stbl3
  Growth instructions: Stbl3
  Copy number: High Copy
Gene/Insert
  Gene/Insert name: Klf4
  Species: H. sapiens (human)
  Insert size (bp): 1425
  Entrez Gene: KLF4 (a.k.a. EZF, GKLF)
  Cloning method: Restriction Enzyme; 5′ cloning site EcoRI (unknown if destroyed); 3′ cloning site EcoRI (unknown if destroyed)
  Sequencing primers: 5′ CMV-F
Terms and licenses: Academic/Nonprofit Terms; Industry Terms: Not Available to Industry
Depositor comments: From article, concerning viral infections: For a standard infection in a 35 mmdish (aprox 10^5 cells), 10 microL rtTA+5 microL factors (OCT4, SOX2, KLF4, and NANOG)+2 microL cMYC was used in an overnight infection supplemented with 6 microg/microL polybrene.
How to cite: FU-tet-o-hKLF4 was a gift from Konrad Hochedlinger (Addgene plasmid # 19777 ; http://n2t.net/addgene:19777 ; RRID:Addgene_19777)
