[The description below was written by a language model from this plasmid's Addgene catalogue record and pLannotate feature annotations shown in this document.]
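Description:
FU-tet-o-hKLF4 is a doxycycline-inducible lentiviral expression plasmid built on the FUdeltaGW backbone and carrying the human KLF4 coding sequence (about 1.4 kb, cloned between EcoRI sites). It is propagated in E. coli through a high-copy ColE1/pUC-type origin with ampicillin selection (AmpR under its own promoter), and a recombination-deficient strain is specified, as is usual for LTR-containing plasmids. An f1 origin is also present. Outside the viral genome, the backbone carries an SV40 promoter/EM7 promoter–driven BleoR cassette with an SV40 poly(A) signal. Because it lies outside the LTRs, this Zeocin marker would not be transferred to transduced cells.

The transfer cassette follows a third-generation layout. A CMV enhancer/promoter replaces the U3 region of a truncated HIV-1 5' LTR to drive genomic RNA production in packaging cells. It is followed by the Ψ packaging signal with a partial gag sequence, the RRE for Rev-dependent nuclear export, and the cPPT/CTS. The internal expression unit consists of a tetracycline response element with seven tetO repeats fused to a minimal CMV promoter. KLF4 is therefore transcribed only when a tetracycline-controlled transactivator is supplied, and the depositor comments mention co-infection with a separate rtTA virus. A WPRE downstream of KLF4 enhances transcript processing and expression, and a truncated 3' LTR and bGH poly(A) signal close the unit.

The construct was made as part of an inducible factor set, alongside OCT4, SOX2, NANOG and cMYC viruses, for generating and studying human induced pluripotent stem cells.
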