Features (pLannotate 1.2.2; 32 found; start..end, strand, type, name):
     31..83      -  misc_feature   bom (fragment): basis of mobility region from pBR322
    238..617     +  enhancer       CMV enhancer: human cytomegalovirus immediate early enhancer
    618..817     +  promoter       CMV promoter: human cytomegalovirus (CMV) immediate early promoter
    835..1015    +  LTR            5' LTR (truncated): truncated 5' long terminal repeat (LTR) from HIV-1
   1062..1187    +  misc_feature   HIV-1 Ψ: packaging signal of human immunodeficiency virus type 1
   1171..1534    +  CDS            HIV-1 gag (fragment): gag protein from human immunodeficiency virus 1; gag
   1680..1913    +  misc_feature   RRE: The Rev response element (RRE) of HIV-1 allows for Rev-dependent mRNA export from the nucleus to the cytoplasm.
   2290..2390    +  CDS            Rev (fragment): human immunodeficiency virus 1 (HIV-1) Rev protein; rev; enhances nuclear export of unspliced and incompletely spliced viral mRNAs
   2440..2557    +  misc_feature   cPPT/CTS: central polypurine tract and central termination sequence of HIV-1
   2610..2880    +  protein_bind   tetracycline response element: contains seven copies of the tetracycline operator tetO tetracycline repressor TetR
   2891..2908    +  misc_feature   MCS (fragment): pUC18/19 multiple cloning site
   2913..2950    +  promoter       minimal CMV promoter: human cytomegalovirus (CMV) immediate early promoter
   3056..4465    +  CDS            KLF4 (fragment): KLF4_HUMAN - Also known as EZF, GKLF. Experimental evidence at protein level: Swiss-Prot protein existence level 1. Transcription factor; can act both as activator and as repressor. Binds the 5'-CACCC-3' core sequence. Binds to the promoter region of its own gene and can activate its own transcription. Regulates the expression of key transcription factors during embryonic development. Plays an important role in maintaining embryonic stem cells, and in preventing their differentiation. Required for establishing the barrier function of the skin and for postnatal maturation and maintenance of the
   4469..4493    +  misc_feature   MCS (fragment): pBluescript multiple cloning site
   4493..5081    +  misc_feature   WPRE: woodchuck hepatitis virus posttranscriptional regulatory element
   5018..5599    +  CDS            nef (fragment): NEF_HV1H2 - Experimental evidence at protein level: Swiss-Prot protein existence level 1. Extracellular Nef protein targets CD4(+) T-lymphocytes for apoptosis by interacting with CXCR4 surface receptors. From Human immunodeficiency virus type 1 group M subtype B (isolate HXB2) (HIV-1).
   5606..5786    +  LTR            5' LTR (truncated): truncated 5' long terminal repeat (LTR) from HIV-1
   5818..6042    +  polyA_signal   bGH poly(A) signal: bovine growth hormone polyadenylation signal
   6046..6067    +  promoter       SV40 promoter (fragment): SV40 enhancer and early promoter
   6088..6516    +  rep_origin     f1 ori (sequence partly withheld): f1 bacteriophage origin of replication; arrow indicates direction of (+) strand synthesis
   6530..6859    +  promoter       SV40 promoter: SV40 enhancer and early promoter
   6907..6954    +  promoter       EM7 promoter: synthetic bacterial promoter&nbsp
   6973..7347    +  CDS            BleoR: antibiotic-binding protein; Sh ble from Streptoalloteichus hindustanus; confers resistance to bleomycin, phleomycin, and Zeocin™
   7357..7482    +  CDS            ble (fragment): BLE_KLEPN - Experimental evidence at protein level: Swiss-Prot protein existence level 1. Binding protein with a strong affinity to the bleomycin family of antibiotics. Binds to CL990; an antimitotic-antibiotic compound. From Klebsiella pneumoniae.
   7477..7598    +  polyA_signal   SV40 poly(A) signal: SV40 polyadenylation signal
   7671..7687    -  protein_bind   lac operator: The lac repressor binds to the lac operator to inhibit transcription in E. coli. This inhibition can be relieved by adding lactose or isopropyl-β-D-thiogalactopyranoside (IPTG). lac repressor encoded by lacI
   7695..7725    -  promoter       lac promoter: promoter for the E. coli lac operon
   7740..7761    -  protein_bind   CAP binding site: CAP binding activates transcription in the presence of cAMP. E. coli catabolite activator protein
   7774..7866    -  CDS            lacI (fragment): lac repressor; lacI; The lac repressor binds to the lac operator to inhibit transcription in E. coli. This inhibition can be relieved by adding lactose or isopropyl-β-D-thiogalactopyranoside (IPTG).
   8049..8637    -  rep_origin     ori: high-copy-number ColE1/pMB1/pBR322/pUC origin of replication
   8808..9668    -  CDS            AmpR: β-lactamase; bla; confers resistance to ampicillin, carbenicillin, and related antibiotics
   9669..9773    -  promoter       AmpR promoter: bla
>Addgene plasmid #19777 | FU-tet-o-hKLF4 | depositor full sequence | sequence record 9371 | Author sequence
GTCGACGGATCGGGAGATCTCCCGATCCCCTATGGTGCACTCTCAGTACAATCTGCTCTGATGCCGCATA
GTTAAGCCAGTATCTGCTCCCTGCTTGTGTGTTGGAGGTCGCTGAGTAGTGCGCGAGCAAAATTTAAGCT
ACAACAAGGCAAGGCTTGACCGACAATTGCATGAAGAATCTGCTTAGGGTTAGGCGTTTTGCGCTGCTTC
GCGATGTACGGGCCAGATATACGCGTTGACATTGATTATTGACTAGTTATTAATAGTAATCAATTACGGG
GTCATTAGTTCATAGCCCATATATGGAGTTCCGCGTTACATAACTTACGGTAAATGGCCCGCCTGGCTGA
CCGCCCAACGACCCCCGCCCATTGACGTCAATAATGACGTATGTTCCCATAGTAACGCCAATAGGGACTT
TCCATTGACGTCAATGGGTGGAGTATTTACGGTAAACTGCCCACTTGGCAGTACATCAAGTGTATCATAT
GCCAAGTACGCCCCCTATTGACGTCAATGACGGTAAATGGCCCGCCTGGCATTATGCCCAGTACATGACC
TTATGGGACTTTCCTACTTGGCAGTACATCTACGTATTAGTCATCGCTATTACCATGGTGATGCGGTTTT
GGCAGTACATCAATGGGCGTGGATAGCGGTTTGACTCACGGGGATTTCCAAGTCTCCACCCCATTGACGT
CAATGGGAGTTTGTTTTGGCACCAAAATCAACGGGACTTTCCAAAATGTCGTAACAACTCCGCCCCATTG
ACGCAAATGGGCGGTAGGCGTGTACGGTGGGAGGTCTATATAAGCAGCGCGTTTTGCCTGTACTGGGTCT
CTCTGGTTAGACCAGATCTGAGCCTGGGAGCTCTCTGGCTAACTAGGGAACCCACTGCTTAAGCCTCAAT
AAAGCTTGCCTTGAGTGCTTCAAGTAGTGTGTGCCCGTCTGTTGTGTGACTCTGGTAACTAGAGATCCCT
CAGACCCTTTTAGTCAGTGTGGAAAATCTCTAGCAGTGGCGCCCGAACAGGGACTTGAAAGCGAAAGGGA
AACCAGAGGAGCTCTCTCGACGCAGGACTCGGCTTGCTGAAGCGCGCACGGCAAGAGGCGAGGGGCGGCG
ACTGGTGAGTACGCCAAAAATTTTGACTAGCGGAGGCTAGAAGGAGAGAGATGGGTGCGAGAGCGTCAGT
ATTAAGCGGGGGAGAATTAGATCGCGATGGGAAAAAATTCGGTTAAGGCCAGGGGGAAAGAAAAAATATA
AATTAAAACATATAGTATGGGCAAGCAGGGAGCTAGAACGATTCGCAGTTAATCCTGGCCTGTTAGAAAC
ATCAGAAGGCTGTAGACAAATACTGGGACAGCTACAACCATCCCTTCAGACAGGATCAGAAGAACTTAGA
TCATTATATAATACAGTAGCAACCCTCTATTGTGTGCATCAAAGGATAGAGATAAAAGACACCAAGGAAG
CTTTAGACAAGATAGAGGAAGAGCAAAACAAAAGTAAGACCACCGCACAGCAAGCGGCCGCTGATCTTCA
GACCTGGAGGAGGAGATATGAGGGACAATTGGAGAAGTGAATTATATAAATATAAAGTAGTAAAAATTGA
ACCATTAGGAGTAGCACCCACCAAGGCAAAGAGAAGAGTGGTGCAGAGAGAAAAAAGAGCAGTGGGAATA
GGAGCTTTGTTCCTTGGGTTCTTGGGAGCAGCAGGAAGCACTATGGGCGCAGCGTCAATGACGCTGACGG
TACAGGCCAGACAATTATTGTCTGGTATAGTGCAGCAGCAGAACAATTTGCTGAGGGCTATTGAGGCGCA
ACAGCATCTGTTGCAACTCACAGTCTGGGGCATCAAGCAGCTCCAGGCAAGAATCCTGGCTGTGGAAAGA
TACCTAAAGGATCAACAGCTCCTGGGGATTTGGGGTTGCTCTGGAAAACTCATTTGCACCACTGCTGTGC
CTTGGAATGCTAGTTGGAGTAATAAATCTCTGGAACAGATTTGGAATCACACGACCTGGATGGAGTGGGA
CAGAGAAATTAACAATTACACAAGCTTAATACACTCCTTAATTGAAGAATCGCAAAACCAGCAAGAAAAG
AATGAACAAGAATTATTGGAATTAGATAAATGGGCAAGTTTGTGGAATTGGTTTAACATAACAAATTGGC
TGTGGTATATAAAATTATTCATAATGATAGTAGGAGGCTTGGTAGGTTTAAGAATAGTTTTTGCTGTACT
TTCTATAGTGAATAGAGTTAGGCAGGGATATTCACCATTATCGTTTCAGACCCACCTCCCAACCCCGAGG
GGACCCGACAGGCCCGAAGGAATAGAAGAAGAAGGTGGAGAGAGAGACAGAGACAGATCCATTCGATTAG
TGAACGGATCGGCACTGCGTGCGCCAATTCTGCAGACAAATGGCAGTATTCATCCACAATTTTAAAAGAA
AAGGGGGGATTGGGGGGTACAGTGCAGGGGAAAGAATAGTAGACATAATAGCAACAGACATACAAACTAA
AGAATTACAAAAACAAATTACAAAAATTCAAAATTTTCGGGTTTATTACAGGGACAGCAGAGATCCAGTT
TGGTTATCGAGTTTACCACTCCCTATCAGTGATAGAGAAAAGTGAAAGTCGAGTTTACCACTCCCTATCA
GTGATAGAGAAAAGTGAAAGTCGAGTTTACCACTCCCTATCAGTGATAGAGAAAAGTGAAAGTCGAGTTT
ACCACTCCCTATCAGTGATAGAGAAAAGTGAAAGTCGAGTTTACCACTCCCTATCAGTGATAGAGAAAAG
TGAAAGTCGAGTTTACCACTCCCTATCAGTGATAGAGAAAAGTGAAAGTCGAGTTTACCACTCCCTATCA
GTGATAGAGAAAAGTGAAAGTCGAGCTCGGTACCCGGGTCGAGTAGGCGTGTACGGTGGGAGGCCTATAT
AAGCAGAGCTCGTTTAGTGAACCGTCAGATCGCCTGGAGACGCCATCCACGCTGTTTTGACCTCCATAGA
AGACACCGGGACCGATCCAGCCTCCGCGGCCCCGAATTCGCCACCATGGCTGTCAGCGACGCGCTGCTCC
CATCTTTCTCCACGTTCGCGTCTGGCCCGGCGGGAAGGGAGAAGACACTGCGTCAAGCAGGTGCCCCGAA
TAACCGCTGGCGGGAGGAGCTCTCCCACATGAAGCGACTTCCCCCAGTGCTTCCCGGCCGCCCCTATGAC
CTGGCGGCGGCGACCGTGGCCACAGACCTGGAGAGCGGCGGAGCCGGTGCGGCTTGCGGCGGTAGCAACC
TGGCGCCCCTACCTCGGAGAGAGACCGAGGAGTTCAACGATCTCCTGGACCTGGACTTTATTCTCTCCAA
TTCGCTGACCCATCCTCCGGAGTCAGTGGCCGCCACCGTGTCCTCGTCAGCGTCAGCCTCCTCTTCGTCG
TCGCCGTCGAGCAGCGGCCCTGCCAGCGCGCCCTCCACCTGCAGCTTCACCTATCCGATCCGGGCCGGGA
ACGACCCGGGCGTGGCGCCGGGCGGCACGGGCGGAGGCCTCCTCTATGGCAGGGAGTCCGCTCCCCCTCC
GACGGCTCCCTTCAACCTGGCGGACATCAACGACGTGAGCCCCTCGGGCGGCTTCGTGGCCGAGCTCCTG
CGGCCAGAATTGGACCCGGTGTACATTCCGCCGCAGCAGCCGCAGCCGCCAGGTGGCGGGCTGATGGGCA
AGTTCGTGCTGAAGGCGTCGCTGAGCGCCCCTGGCAGCGAGTACGGCAGCCCGTCGGTCATCAGCGTCAG
CAAAGGCAGCCCTGACGGCAGCCACCCGGTGGTGGTGGCGCCCTACAACGGCGGGCCGCCGCGCACGTGC
CCCAAGATCAAGCAGGAGGCGGTCTCTTCGTGCACCCACTTGGGCGCTGGACCCCCTCTCAGCAATGGCC
ACCGGCCGGCTGCACACGACTTCCCCCTGGGGCGGCAGCTCCCCAGCAGGACTACCCCGACCCTGGGTCT
TGAGGAAGTGCTGAGCAGCAGGGACTGTCACCCTGCCCTGCCGCTTCCTCCCGGCTTCCATCCCCACCCG
GGGCCCAATTACCCATCCTTCCTGCCCGATCAGATGCAGCCGCAAGTCCCGCCGCTCCATTACCAAGAGC
TCATGCCACCCGGTTCCTGCATGCCAGAGGAGCCCAAGCCAAAGAGGGGAAGACGATCGTGGCCCCGGAA
AAGGACCGCCACCCACACTTGTGATTACGCGGGCTGCGGCAAAACCTACACAAAGAGTTCCCATCTCAAG
GCACACCTGCGAACCCACACAGGTGAGAAACCTTACCACTGTGACTGGGACGGCTGTGGATGGAAATTCG
CCCGCTCAGATGAACTGACCAGGCACTACCGTAAACACACGGGGCACCGCCCGTTCCAGTGCCAAAAATG
CGACCGAGCATTTTCCAGGTCGGACCACCTCGCCTTACACATGAAGAGGCATTTTTAAGAATTCGATATC
AAGCTTATCGATAATCAACCTCTGGATTACAAAATTTGTGAAAGATTGACTGGTATTCTTAACTATGTTG
CTCCTTTTACGCTATGTGGATACGCTGCTTTAATGCCTTTGTATCATGCTATTGCTTCCCGTATGGCTTT
CATTTTCTCCTCCTTGTATAAATCCTGGTTGCTGTCTCTTTATGAGGAGTTGTGGCCCGTTGTCAGGCAA
CGTGGCGTGGTGTGCACTGTGTTTGCTGACGCAACCCCCACTGGTTGGGGCATTGCCACCACCTGTCAGC
TCCTTTCCGGGACTTTCGCTTTCCCCCTCCCTATTGCCACGGCGGAACTCATCGCCGCCTGCCTTGCCCG
CTGCTGGACAGGGGCTCGGCTGTTGGGCACTGACAATTCCGTGGTGTTGTCGGGGAAATCATCGTCCTTT
CCTTGGCTGCTCGCCTGTGTTGCCACCTGGATTCTGCGCGGGACGTCCTTCTGCTACGTCCCTTCGGCCC
TCAATCCAGCGGACCTTCCTTCCCGCGGCCTGCTGCCGGCTCTGCGGCCTCTTCCGCGTCTTCGCCTTCG
CCCTCAGACGAGTCGGATCTCCCTTTGGGCCGCCTCCCCGCATCGATACCGTCGACCTCGAGACCTAGAA
AAACATGGAGCAATCACAAGTAGCAATACAGCAGCTACCAATGCTGATTGTGCCTGGCTAGAAGCACAAG
AGGAGGAGGAGGTGGGTTTTCCAGTCACACCTCAGGTACCTTTAAGACCAATGACTTACAAGGCAGCTGT
AGATCTTAGCCACTTTTTAAAAGAAAAGGGGGGACTGGAAGGGCTAATTCACTCCCAACGAAGACAAGAT
ATCCTTGATCTGTGGATCTACCACACACAAGGCTACTTCCCTGATTGGCAGAACTACACACCAGGGCCAG
GGATCAGATATCCACTGACCTTTGGATGGTGCTACAAGCTAGTACCAGTTGAGCAAGAGAAGGTAGAAGA
AGCCAATGAAGGAGAGAACACCCGCTTGTTACACCCTGTGAGCCTGCATGGGATGGATGACCCGGAGAGA
GAAGTATTAGAGTGGAGGTTTGACAGCCGCCTAGCATTTCATCACATGGCCCGAGAGCTGCATCCGGACT
GTACTGGGTCTCTCTGGTTAGACCAGATCTGAGCCTGGGAGCTCTCTGGCTAACTAGGGAACCCACTGCT
TAAGCCTCAATAAAGCTTGCCTTGAGTGCTTCAAGTAGTGTGTGCCCGTCTGTTGTGTGACTCTGGTAAC
TAGAGATCCCTCAGACCCTTTTAGTCAGTGTGGAAAATCTCTAGCAGGGCCCGTTTAAACCCGCTGATCA
GCCTCGACTGTGCCTTCTAGTTGCCAGCCATCTGTTGTTTGCCCCTCCCCCGTGCCTTCCTTGACCCTGG
AAGGTGCCACTCCCACTGTCCTTTCCTAATAAAATGAGGAAATTGCATCGCATTGTCTGAGTAGGTGTCA
TTCTATTCTGGGGGGTGGGGTGGGGCAGGACAGCAAGGGGGAGGATTGGGAAGACAATAGCAGGCATGCT
GGGGATGCGGTGGGCTCTATGGCTTCTGAGGCGGAAAGAACCAGCTGGGGCTCTAGGGGGTATCCCC
[124 nt withheld, positions 6088-6211]
C
[91 nt withheld, positions 6213-6303]
A
[49 nt withheld, positions 6305-6353]
CCTTTGACGTTGGAGTCCACGTTCTTT
[37 nt withheld, positions 6381-6417]
ACCCTATCTCGGTCTATTCTTTTGATTTATAAGGGATTTTGCCGATTTCGGCCTATTGGTTAAAAAATGA
GCTGATTTAACAAAAATTTAACGCGAATTAATTCTGTGGAATGTGTGTCAGTTAGGGTGTGGAAAGTCCC
CAGGCTCCCCAGCAGGCAGAAGTATGCAAAGCATGCATCTCAATTAGTCAGCAACCAGGTGTGGAAAGTC
CCCAGGCTCCCCAGCAGGCAGAAGTATGCAAAGCATGCATCTCAATTAGTCAGCAACCATAGTCCCGCCC
CTAACTCCGCCCATCCCGCCCCTAACTCCGCCCAGTTCCGCCCATTCTCCGCCCCATGGCTGACTAATTT
TTTTTATTTATGCAGAGGCCGAGGCCGCCTCTGCCTCTGAGCTATTCCAGAAGTAGTGAGGAGGCTTTTT
TGGAGGCCTAGGCTTTTGCAAAAAGCTCCCGGGAGCTTGTATATCCATTTTCGGATCTGATCAGCACGTG
TTGACAATTAATCATCGGCATAGTATATCGGCATAGTATAATACGACAAGGTGAGGAACTAAACCATGGC
CAAGTTGACCAGTGCCGTTCCGGTGCTCACCGCGCGCGACGTCGCCGGAGCGGTCGAGTTCTGGACCGAC
CGGCTCGGGTTCTCCCGGGACTTCGTGGAGGACGACTTCGCCGGTGTGGTCCGGGACGACGTGACCCTGT
TCATCAGCGCGGTCCAGGACCAGGTGGTGCCGGACAACACCCTGGCCTGGGTGTGGGTGCGCGGCCTGGA
CGAGCTGTACGCCGAGTGGTCGGAGGTCGTGTCCACGAACTTCCGGGACGCCTCCGGGCCGGCCATGACC
GAGATCGGCGAGCAGCCGTGGGGGCGGGAGTTCGCCCTGCGCGACCCGGCCGGCAACTGCGTGCACTTCG
TGGCCGAGGAGCAGGACTGACACGTGCTACGAGATTTCGATTCCACCGCCGCCTTCTATGAAAGGTTGGG
CTTCGGAATCGTTTTCCGGGACGCCGGCTGGATGATCCTCCAGCGCGGGGATCTCATGCTGGAGTTCTTC
GCCCACCCCAACTTGTTTATTGCAGCTTATAATGGTTACAAATAAAGCAATAGCATCACAAATTTCACAA
ATAAAGCATTTTTTTCACTGCATTCTAGTTGTGGTTTGTCCAAACTCATCAATGTATCTTATCATGTCTG
TATACCGTCGACCTCTAGCTAGAGCTTGGCGTAATCATGGTCATAGCTGTTTCCTGTGTGAAATTGTTAT
CCGCTCACAATTCCACACAACATACGAGCCGGAAGCATAAAGTGTAAAGCCTGGGGTGCCTAATGAGTGA
GCTAACTCACATTAATTGCGTTGCGCTCACTGCCCGCTTTCCAGTCGGGAAACCTGTCGTGCCAGCTGCA
TTAATGAATCGGCCAACGCGCGGGGAGAGGCGGTTTGCGTATTGGGCGCTCTTCCGCTTCCTCGCTCACT
GACTCGCTGCGCTCGGTCGTTCGGCTGCGGCGAGCGGTATCAGCTCACTCAAAGGCGGTAATACGGTTAT
CCACAGAATCAGGGGATAACGCAGGAAAGAACATGTGAGCAAAAGGCCAGCAAAAGGCCAGGAACCGTAA
AAAGGCCGCGTTGCTGGCGTTTTTCCATAGGCTCCGCCCCCCTGACGAGCATCACAAAAATCGACGCTCA
AGTCAGAGGTGGCGAAACCCGACAGGACTATAAAGATACCAGGCGTTTCCCCCTGGAAGCTCCCTCGTGC
GCTCTCCTGTTCCGACCCTGCCGCTTACCGGATACCTGTCCGCCTTTCTCCCTTCGGGAAGCGTGGCGCT
TTCTCATAGCTCACGCTGTAGGTATCTCAGTTCGGTGTAGGTCGTTCGCTCCAAGCTGGGCTGTGTGCAC
GAACCCCCCGTTCAGCCCGACCGCTGCGCCTTATCCGGTAACTATCGTCTTGAGTCCAACCCGGTAAGAC
ACGACTTATCGCCACTGGCAGCAGCCACTGGTAACAGGATTAGCAGAGCGAGGTATGTAGGCGGTGCTAC
AGAGTTCTTGAAGTGGTGGCCTAACTACGGCTACACTAGAAGAACAGTATTTGGTATCTGCGCTCTGCTG
AAGCCAGTTACCTTCGGAAAAAGAGTTGGTAGCTCTTGATCCGGCAAACAAACCACCGCTGGTAGCGGTG
GTTTTTTTGTTTGCAAGCAGCAGATTACGCGCAGAAAAAAAGGATCTCAAGAAGATCCTTTGATCTTTTC
TACGGGGTCTGACGCTCAGTGGAACGAAAACTCACGTTAAGGGATTTTGGTCATGAGATTATCAAAAAGG
ATCTTCACCTAGATCCTTTTAAATTAAAAATGAAGTTTTAAATCAATCTAAAGTATATATGAGTAAACTT
GGTCTGACAGTTACCAATGCTTAATCAGTGAGGCACCTATCTCAGCGATCTGTCTATTTCGTTCATCCAT
AGTTGCCTGACTCCCCGTCGTGTAGATAACTACGATACGGGAGGGCTTACCATCTGGCCCCAGTGCTGCA
ATGATACCGCGAGACCCACGCTCACCGGCTCCAGATTTATCAGCAATAAACCAGCCAGCCGGAAGGGCCG
AGCGCAGAAGTGGTCCTGCAACTTTATCCGCCTCCATCCAGTCTATTAATTGTTGCCGGGAAGCTAGAGT
AAGTAGTTCGCCAGTTAATAGTTTGCGCAACGTTGTTGCCATTGCTACAGGCATCGTGGTGTCACGCTCG
TCGTTTGGTATGGCTTCATTCAGCTCCGGTTCCCAACGATCAAGGCGAGTTACATGATCCCCCATGTTGT
GCAAAAAAGCGGTTAGCTCCTTCGGTCCTCCGATCGTTGTCAGAAGTAAGTTGGCCGCAGTGTTATCACT
CATGGTTATGGCAGCACTGCATAATTCTCTTACTGTCATGCCATCCGTAAGATGCTTTTCTGTGACTGGT
GAGTACTCAACCAAGTCATTCTGAGAATAGTGTATGCGGCGACCGAGTTGCTCTTGCCCGGCGTCAATAC
GGGATAATACCGCGCCACATAGCAGAACTTTAAAAGTGCTCATCATTGGAAAACGTTCTTCGGGGCGAAA
ACTCTCAAGGATCTTACCGCTGTTGAGATCCAGTTCGATGTAACCCACTCGTGCACCCAACTGATCTTCA
GCATCTTTTACTTTCACCAGCGTTTCTGGGTGAGCAAAAACAGGAAGGCAAAATGCCGCAAAAAAGGGAA
TAAGGGCGACACGGAAATGTTGAATACTCATACTCTTCCTTTTTCAATATTATTGAAGCATTTATCAGGG
TTATTGTCTCATGAGCGGATACATATTTGAATGTATTTAGAAAAATAAACAAATAGGGGTTCCGCGCACA
TTTCCCCGAAAAGTGCCACCTGAC
