>Addgene plasmid #19777 | FU-tet-o-hKLF4 | addgene partial sequence | sequence record 25705 | 19777 with CMV-F
CGCGTTTTGCCTGTACTGGGTCTCTCTGGTTAGACCAGATCTGAGCCTGGGAGCTCTCTGGCTAACTAGG
GAACCCACTGCTTAAGCCTCAATAAAGCTTGCCTTGAGTGCTTCAAGTAGTGTGTGCCCGTCTGTTGTGT
GACTCTGGTAACTAGAGATCCCTCAGACCCTTTTAGTCNGTGTGGAAAATCTCTAGCAGTGGCGCCCGAA
CAGGGACTTGAAAGCGAAAGGGAAACCAGAGGAGCTCTCTCGACGCAGGACTCGGCTTGCTGAAGCGCGC
ACGGCAAGAGGCGAGGGGCGGCGACTGGTGAGTACGCCAAAAATTTTGACTAGCGGAGGCTANAAGGAGA
GAGATGGGTGCGAGAGCGTCAGTATTAAGCGGGGGAGAATTANATCGCGATGGGAAAAAATTCGGTTAAG
GCCAGGGGGAAAGAAAAAATATAAATTAAAACATATAGTATGGGCAAGCAGGGAGCTAGAACGATTCGCA
GTTAATCCTGGCCTGNTAGAAACATCANAAGGCTGTAGACAAATACTGGGACAGCTACNACCATCCCTTC
NGACAGGATCAGAAGAACTTAGATCATTATATAATACAGTAGCAACCCTCTATTGTGTGCNTCNNANGAT
AGAGATAAAAGACACCAAGGAAGCTTTAGACAAGATAGANGAAGAGCAAAACAAAAGTAAGACCA
