>Addgene plasmid #19777 | FU-tet-o-hKLF4 | addgene partial sequence | sequence record 25706 | 19777 with Futet-F 5'-CTCCATAGAAGACACCGGGA
TTCTCCACGTTCGCGTCNNNNNCCGGCGGGAAGGGAGAAGACACTGCGTCAAGCAGGTGCCCCGAATAAC
CGCTGGCGGGAGGAGCTCTCCCACATGAAGCGACTTCCCCCAGTGCTTCCCGGCCGCCCCTATGACCTGG
CGGCGGCGACCGTGGCCACAGACCTGGAGAGCGGCGGAGCCGGTGCGGCTTGCGGCGGTAGCAACCTGGC
GCCCCTACCTCGGAGAGAGACCGAGGAGTTCAACGATCTCCTGGACCTGGACTTTATTCTCTCCAATTCG
CTGACCCATCCTCCGGAGTCAGTGGCCGCCACCGTGTCCTCGTCAGCGTCAGCCTCCTCTTCGTCGTCGC
CGTCGAGCAGCGGCCCTGCCAGCGCGCCCTCCACCTGCAGCTTCACCTATCCGATCCGGGCCGGGAACGA
CCCGGGCGTGGCGCCGGGCGGCACGGGCGGAGGCCTCCTCTATGGCAGGGAGTCCGCTCCCCCTCCGACG
GCTCCCTTCAACCTGGCGGACATCAACGACGTGAGCCCCTCGGGCGGCTTCGTGGCCGAGCTCCTGCGGC
CAGAATTGGACCCGGTGTACATTTCCGCCGNNNCAGCCCGCAGCCGCCNNGTGGCGGGCTGATGGGCANA
GTTCGTGCTGNANGCNTCCNCTNANCGCCCCTGG
